Addgene plasmid #155105: LCV2_mCherry_AAVS1_sgRNA_2
Purpose: lentiviral plasmid expressing mCherry, Cas9 and a gRNA targeting the AAVS1 safe harbor locus
Depositing lab: Jason Moffat. Depositing organization: University of Toronto. Publication: Systematic mapping of genetic interactions for de novo fatty acid synthesis identifies C12orf49 as a regulator of lipid metabolism. Aregger M, Lawson KA, Billmann M, Costanzo M, Tong AHY, Chan K, Rahman M, Brown KR, Ross C, Usaj M, Nedyalkova L, Sizova O, Habsid A, Pawling J, Lin ZY, Abdouni H, Wong CJ, Weiss A, Mero P, Dennis JW, Gingras AC, Myers CL, Andrews BJ, Boone C, Moffat J. Nat Metab. 2020 Jun;2(6):499-513. doi: 10.1038/s42255-020-0211-z. Epub 2020 Jun 1. PubMed 32694731.
Backbone
  Vector backbone: LCV2_mCherry
  Backbone size w/o insert (bp): 14744
  Vector type: Mammalian Expression, Lentiviral, CRISPR
  Selectable markers: Puromycin
Growth in bacteria
  Bacterial resistance: Ampicillin, 100 μg/mL
  Growth temperature: 30°C
  Growth strain: NEB Stable
  Copy number: High Copy
Gene/Insert
  Gene/Insert name: AAVS1_sgRNA_2
  gRNA/shRNA sequence: GTCACCAATCCTGTCCCTAG
  Species: H. sapiens (human)
  Insert size (bp): 20
  Promoter: U6 promoter
  Cloning method: Restriction Enzyme; 5′ cloning site BsmBI/Esp3I (destroyed during cloning); 3′ cloning site BsmBI/Esp3I (destroyed during cloning)
  Sequencing primers: 5′ ACTATCATATGCTTACCGTAAC
Terms and licenses: Academic/Nonprofit Terms; Industry Terms: Not Available to Industry
How to cite: LCV2_mCherry_AAVS1_sgRNA_2 was a gift from Jason Moffat (Addgene plasmid # 155105 ; http://n2t.net/addgene:155105 ; RRID:Addgene_155105)
