[The description below was written by a language model from this plasmid's Addgene catalogue record and pLannotate feature annotations shown in this document.]
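Description:
LCV2_mCherry_AAVS1_sgRNA_2 is an all-in-one lentiviral CRISPR plasmid built on the LCV2_mCherry backbone, for delivering Cas9, a guide RNA and a fluorescent marker to mammalian cells. In bacteria it is maintained by a high-copy ColE1/pUC-type origin and selected with ampicillin (AmpR under its own promoter). An f1 origin is also present. The viral portion has a third-generation, self-inactivating layout. A CMV enhancer/promoter drives a truncated HIV-1 5' LTR, followed by the Ψ packaging signal with a gag fragment, the RRE for Rev-dependent export of the genomic RNA, and the cPPT/CTS. A WPRE and a ΔU3 3' LTR close the transfer cassette, with a bGH polyadenylation signal downstream.

Between the LTRs there are two expression units. A human U6 RNA polymerase III promoter transcribes a 20-nt spacer targeting the human AAVS1 safe harbor locus, joined to the S. pyogenes gRNA scaffold. The spacer was cloned via BsmBI/Esp3I sites that were destroyed in the process. Downstream, an EF-1α core promoter precedes S. pyogenes Cas9, mCherry and puromycin N-acetyltransferase in the same orientation. This arrangement suggests a single polycistronic transcript, although the feature table does not annotate the linking elements between these coding sequences. Transduced cells can therefore be tracked by red fluorescence and selected with puromycin. Outside the LTRs, an SV40/EM7-driven BleoR cassette with an SV40 poly(A) signal is annotated.

Because AAVS1 is a safe harbor site, a guide of this type is typically used as a cutting control, and the associated publication concerns genetic interaction mapping. The record itself does not state a specific role. The sequenced record is 13,787 nt, shorter than the listed backbone size of 14,744 bp, a difference the record does not explain.
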