Features (pLannotate 1.2.2; 34 found; start..end, strand, type, name):
     31..83      -  misc_feature   bom (fragment): basis of mobility region from pBR322
    238..617     +  enhancer       CMV enhancer: human cytomegalovirus immediate early enhancer
    618..817     +  promoter       CMV promoter: human cytomegalovirus (CMV) immediate early promoter
    835..1015    +  LTR            5' LTR (truncated): truncated 5' long terminal repeat (LTR) from HIV-1
   1062..1187    +  misc_feature   HIV-1 Ψ: packaging signal of human immunodeficiency virus type 1
   1171..1534    +  CDS            HIV-1 gag (fragment): gag protein from human immunodeficiency virus 1; gag
   1680..1913    +  misc_feature   RRE: The Rev response element (RRE) of HIV-1 allows for Rev-dependent mRNA export from the nucleus to the cytoplasm.
   2290..2390    +  CDS            Rev (fragment): human immunodeficiency virus 1 (HIV-1) Rev protein; rev; enhances nuclear export of unspliced and incompletely spliced viral mRNAs
   2440..2557    +  misc_feature   cPPT/CTS: central polypurine tract and central termination sequence of HIV-1
   2608..2848    +  promoter       U6 promoter: RNA polymerase III promoter for human U6 snRNA
   2878..2953    +  misc_RNA       gRNA scaffold: guide RNA scaffold for the Streptococcus pyogenes CRISPR/Cas9 system
   2971..2989    +  CDS            small t antigen (fragment): SV40 (simian virus 40) small t antigen
   3015..3226    +  promoter       EF-1α core promoter: core promoter for human elongation factor EF-1α
   3251..7354    +  CDS            Cas9: Cas9 (Csn1) endonuclease from the Streptococcus pyogenes Type II CRISPR/Cas system generates RNA-guided double strand breaks in DNA
   7496..8200    +  CDS            mCherry: mCherry is a basic (constitutively fluorescent) red fluorescent protein published in 2004, derived from Discosoma sp.. It is reported to be a very rapidly-maturing monomer with low acid sensitivity.
   8266..8863    +  CDS            PuroR (fragment): puromycin N-acetyltransferase; pac from Streptomyces; confers resistance to puromycin
   8879..9467    +  misc_feature   WPRE: woodchuck hepatitis virus posttranscriptional regulatory element
   9518..9537    +  misc_feature   cPPT/CTS (fragment): central polypurine tract and central termination sequence of HIV-1
   9539..9772    +  LTR            3' LTR (ΔU3): self-inactivating 3' long terminal repeat (LTR) from HIV-1
   9804..10028   +  polyA_signal   bGH poly(A) signal: bovine growth hormone polyadenylation signal
  10032..10053   +  promoter       SV40 promoter (fragment): SV40 enhancer and early promoter
  10074..10502   +  rep_origin     f1 ori (sequence partly withheld): f1 bacteriophage origin of replication; arrow indicates direction of (+) strand synthesis
  10516..10845   +  promoter       SV40 promoter: SV40 enhancer and early promoter
  10893..10940   +  promoter       EM7 promoter: synthetic bacterial promoter&nbsp
  10959..11333   +  CDS            BleoR: antibiotic-binding protein; Sh ble from Streptoalloteichus hindustanus; confers resistance to bleomycin, phleomycin, and Zeocin™
  11343..11468   +  CDS            ble (fragment): BLE_KLEPN - Experimental evidence at protein level: Swiss-Prot protein existence level 1. Binding protein with a strong affinity to the bleomycin family of antibiotics. Binds to CL990; an antimitotic-antibiotic compound. From Klebsiella pneumoniae.
  11463..11584   +  polyA_signal   SV40 poly(A) signal: SV40 polyadenylation signal
  11655..11677   -  protein_bind   lac operator (fragment): The lac repressor binds to the lac operator to inhibit transcription in E. coli. This inhibition can be relieved by adding lactose or isopropyl-β-D-thiogalactopyranoside (IPTG). lac repressor encoded by lacI
  11681..11711   -  promoter       lac promoter: promoter for the E. coli lac operon
  11726..11747   -  protein_bind   CAP binding site: CAP binding activates transcription in the presence of cAMP. E. coli catabolite activator protein
  11760..11852   -  CDS            lacI (fragment): lac repressor; lacI; The lac repressor binds to the lac operator to inhibit transcription in E. coli. This inhibition can be relieved by adding lactose or isopropyl-β-D-thiogalactopyranoside (IPTG).
  12035..12623   -  rep_origin     ori: high-copy-number ColE1/pMB1/pBR322/pUC origin of replication
  12794..13654   -  CDS            AmpR: β-lactamase; bla; confers resistance to ampicillin, carbenicillin, and related antibiotics
  13655..13759   -  promoter       AmpR promoter: bla
>Addgene plasmid #155105 | LCV2_mCherry_AAVS1_sgRNA_2 | addgene full sequence | sequence record 307992 | Addgene NGS Result
GTCGACGGATCGGGAGATCTCCCGATCCCCTATGGTGCACTCTCAGTACAATCTGCTCTGATGCCGCATA
GTTAAGCCAGTATCTGCTCCCTGCTTGTGTGTTGGAGGTCGCTGAGTAGTGCGCGAGCAAAATTTAAGCT
ACAACAAGGCAAGGCTTGACCGACAATTGCATGAAGAATCTGCTTAGGGTTAGGCGTTTTGCGCTGCTTC
GCGATGTACGGGCCAGATATACGCGTTGACATTGATTATTGACTAGTTATTAATAGTAATCAATTACGGG
GTCATTAGTTCATAGCCCATATATGGAGTTCCGCGTTACATAACTTACGGTAAATGGCCCGCCTGGCTGA
CCGCCCAACGACCCCCGCCCATTGACGTCAATAATGACGTATGTTCCCATAGTAACGCCAATAGGGACTT
TCCATTGACGTCAATGGGTGGAGTATTTACGGTAAACTGCCCACTTGGCAGTACATCAAGTGTATCATAT
GCCAAGTACGCCCCCTATTGACGTCAATGACGGTAAATGGCCCGCCTGGCATTATGCCCAGTACATGACC
TTATGGGACTTTCCTACTTGGCAGTACATCTACGTATTAGTCATCGCTATTACCATGGTGATGCGGTTTT
GGCAGTACATCAATGGGCGTGGATAGCGGTTTGACTCACGGGGATTTCCAAGTCTCCACCCCATTGACGT
CAATGGGAGTTTGTTTTGGCACCAAAATCAACGGGACTTTCCAAAATGTCGTAACAACTCCGCCCCATTG
ACGCAAATGGGCGGTAGGCGTGTACGGTGGGAGGTCTATATAAGCAGCGCGTTTTGCCTGTACTGGGTCT
CTCTGGTTAGACCAGATCTGAGCCTGGGAGCTCTCTGGCTAACTAGGGAACCCACTGCTTAAGCCTCAAT
AAAGCTTGCCTTGAGTGCTTCAAGTAGTGTGTGCCCGTCTGTTGTGTGACTCTGGTAACTAGAGATCCCT
CAGACCCTTTTAGTCAGTGTGGAAAATCTCTAGCAGTGGCGCCCGAACAGGGACTTGAAAGCGAAAGGGA
AACCAGAGGAGCTCTCTCGACGCAGGACTCGGCTTGCTGAAGCGCGCACGGCAAGAGGCGAGGGGCGGCG
ACTGGTGAGTACGCCAAAAATTTTGACTAGCGGAGGCTAGAAGGAGAGAGATGGGTGCGAGAGCGTCAGT
ATTAAGCGGGGGAGAATTAGATCGCGATGGGAAAAAATTCGGTTAAGGCCAGGGGGAAAGAAAAAATATA
AATTAAAACATATAGTATGGGCAAGCAGGGAGCTAGAACGATTCGCAGTTAATCCTGGCCTGTTAGAAAC
ATCAGAAGGCTGTAGACAAATACTGGGACAGCTACAACCATCCCTTCAGACAGGATCAGAAGAACTTAGA
TCATTATATAATACAGTAGCAACCCTCTATTGTGTGCATCAAAGGATAGAGATAAAAGACACCAAGGAAG
CTTTAGACAAGATAGAGGAAGAGCAAAACAAAAGTAAGACCACCGCACAGCAAGCGGCCGCTGATCTTCA
GACCTGGAGGAGGAGATATGAGGGACAATTGGAGAAGTGAATTATATAAATATAAAGTAGTAAAAATTGA
ACCATTAGGAGTAGCACCCACCAAGGCAAAGAGAAGAGTGGTGCAGAGAGAAAAAAGAGCAGTGGGAATA
GGAGCTTTGTTCCTTGGGTTCTTGGGAGCAGCAGGAAGCACTATGGGCGCAGCGTCAATGACGCTGACGG
TACAGGCCAGACAATTATTGTCTGGTATAGTGCAGCAGCAGAACAATTTGCTGAGGGCTATTGAGGCGCA
ACAGCATCTGTTGCAACTCACAGTCTGGGGCATCAAGCAGCTCCAGGCAAGAATCCTGGCTGTGGAAAGA
TACCTAAAGGATCAACAGCTCCTGGGGATTTGGGGTTGCTCTGGAAAACTCATTTGCACCACTGCTGTGC
CTTGGAATGCTAGTTGGAGTAATAAATCTCTGGAACAGATTTGGAATCACACGACCTGGATGGAGTGGGA
CAGAGAAATTAACAATTACACAAGCTTAATACACTCCTTAATTGAAGAATCGCAAAACCAGCAAGAAAAG
AATGAACAAGAATTATTGGAATTAGATAAATGGGCAAGTTTGTGGAATTGGTTTAACATAACAAATTGGC
TGTGGTATATAAAATTATTCATAATGATAGTAGGAGGCTTGGTAGGTTTAAGAATAGTTTTTGCTGTACT
TTCTATAGTGAATAGAGTTAGGCAGGGATATTCACCATTATCGTTTCAGACCCACCTCCCAACCCCGAGG
GGACCCGACAGGCCCGAAGGAATAGAAGAAGAAGGTGGAGAGAGAGACAGAGACAGATCCATTCGATTAG
TGAACGGATCGGCACTGCGTGCGCCAATTCTGCAGACAAATGGCAGTATTCATCCACAATTTTAAAAGAA
AAGGGGGGATTGGGGGGTACAGTGCAGGGGAAAGAATAGTAGACATAATAGCAACAGACATACAAACTAA
AGAATTACAAAAACAAATTACAAAAATTCAAAATTTTCGGGTTTATTACAGGGACAGCAGAGATCCAGTT
TGGTTAATTAAGGTACCGAGGGCCTATTTCCCATGATTCCTTCATATTTGCATATACGATACAAGGCTGT
TAGAGAGATAATTAGAATTAATTTGACTGTAAACACAAAGATATTAGTACAAAATACGTGACGTAGAAAG
TAATAATTTCTTGGGTAGTTTGCAGTTTTAAAATTATGTTTTAAAATGGACTATCATATGCTTACCGTAA
CTTGAAAGTATTTCGATTTCTTGGCTTTATATATCTTGTGGAAAGGACGAAACACCGGTCACCAATCCTG
TCCCTAGGTTTTAGAGCTAGAAATAGCAAGTTAAAATAAGGCTAGTCCGTTATCAACTTGAAAAAGTGGC
ACCGAGTCGGTGCTTTTTTGAATTCGCTAGCTAGGTCTTGAAAGGAGTGGGAATTGGCTCCGGTGCCCGT
CAGTGGGCAGAGCGCACATCGCCCACAGTCCCCGAGAAGTTGGGGGGAGGGGTCGGCAATTGATCCGGTG
CCTAGAGAAGGTGGCGCGGGGTAAACTGGGAAAGTGATGTCGTGTACTGGCTCCGCCTTTTTCCCGAGGG
TGGGGGAGAACCGTATATAAGTGCAGTAGTCGCCGTGAACGTTCTTTTTCGCAACGGGTTTGCCGCCAGA
ACACAGGACCGGTTCTAGAGCGCTGCCACCATGGACAAGAAGTACAGCATCGGCCTGGACATCGGCACCA
ACTCTGTGGGCTGGGCCGTGATCACCGACGAGTACAAGGTGCCCAGCAAGAAATTCAAGGTGCTGGGCAA
CACCGACCGGCACAGCATCAAGAAGAACCTGATCGGAGCCCTGCTGTTCGACAGCGGCGAAACAGCCGAG
GCCACCCGGCTGAAGAGAACCGCCAGAAGAAGATACACCAGACGGAAGAACCGGATCTGCTATCTGCAAG
AGATCTTCAGCAACGAGATGGCCAAGGTGGACGACAGCTTCTTCCACAGACTGGAAGAGTCCTTCCTGGT
GGAAGAGGATAAGAAGCACGAGCGGCACCCCATCTTCGGCAACATCGTGGACGAGGTGGCCTACCACGAG
AAGTACCCCACCATCTACCACCTGAGAAAGAAACTGGTGGACAGCACCGACAAGGCCGACCTGCGGCTGA
TCTATCTGGCCCTGGCCCACATGATCAAGTTCCGGGGCCACTTCCTGATCGAGGGCGACCTGAACCCCGA
CAACAGCGACGTGGACAAGCTGTTCATCCAGCTGGTGCAGACCTACAACCAGCTGTTCGAGGAAAACCCC
ATCAACGCCAGCGGCGTGGACGCCAAGGCCATCCTGTCTGCCAGACTGAGCAAGAGCAGACGGCTGGAAA
ATCTGATCGCCCAGCTGCCCGGCGAGAAGAAGAATGGCCTGTTCGGAAACCTGATTGCCCTGAGCCTGGG
CCTGACCCCCAACTTCAAGAGCAACTTCGACCTGGCCGAGGATGCCAAACTGCAGCTGAGCAAGGACACC
TACGACGACGACCTGGACAACCTGCTGGCCCAGATCGGCGACCAGTACGCCGACCTGTTTCTGGCCGCCA
AGAACCTGTCCGACGCCATCCTGCTGAGCGACATCCTGAGAGTGAACACCGAGATCACCAAGGCCCCCCT
GAGCGCCTCTATGATCAAGAGATACGACGAGCACCACCAGGACCTGACCCTGCTGAAAGCTCTCGTGCGG
CAGCAGCTGCCTGAGAAGTACAAAGAGATTTTCTTCGACCAGAGCAAGAACGGCTACGCCGGCTACATTG
ACGGCGGAGCCAGCCAGGAAGAGTTCTACAAGTTCATCAAGCCCATCCTGGAAAAGATGGACGGCACCGA
GGAACTGCTCGTGAAGCTGAACAGAGAGGACCTGCTGCGGAAGCAGCGGACCTTCGACAACGGCAGCATC
CCCCACCAGATCCACCTGGGAGAGCTGCACGCCATTCTGCGGCGGCAGGAAGATTTTTACCCATTCCTGA
AGGACAACCGGGAAAAGATCGAGAAGATCCTGACCTTCCGCATCCCCTACTACGTGGGCCCTCTGGCCAG
GGGAAACAGCAGATTCGCCTGGATGACCAGAAAGAGCGAGGAAACCATCACCCCCTGGAACTTCGAGGAA
GTGGTGGACAAGGGCGCTTCCGCCCAGAGCTTCATCGAGCGGATGACCAACTTCGATAAGAACCTGCCCA
ACGAGAAGGTGCTGCCCAAGCACAGCCTGCTGTACGAGTACTTCACCGTGTATAACGAGCTGACCAAAGT
GAAATACGTGACCGAGGGAATGAGAAAGCCCGCCTTCCTGAGCGGCGAGCAGAAAAAGGCCATCGTGGAC
CTGCTGTTCAAGACCAACCGGAAAGTGACCGTGAAGCAGCTGAAAGAGGACTACTTCAAGAAAATCGAGT
GCTTCGACTCCGTGGAAATCTCCGGCGTGGAAGATCGGTTCAACGCCTCCCTGGGCACATACCACGATCT
GCTGAAAATTATCAAGGACAAGGACTTCCTGGACAATGAGGAAAACGAGGACATTCTGGAAGATATCGTG
CTGACCCTGACACTGTTTGAGGACAGAGAGATGATCGAGGAACGGCTGAAAACCTATGCCCACCTGTTCG
ACGACAAAGTGATGAAGCAGCTGAAGCGGCGGAGATACACCGGCTGGGGCAGGCTGAGCCGGAAGCTGAT
CAACGGCATCCGGGACAAGCAGTCCGGCAAGACAATCCTGGATTTCCTGAAGTCCGACGGCTTCGCCAAC
AGAAACTTCATGCAGCTGATCCACGACGACAGCCTGACCTTTAAAGAGGACATCCAGAAAGCCCAGGTGT
CCGGCCAGGGCGATAGCCTGCACGAGCACATTGCCAATCTGGCCGGCAGCCCCGCCATTAAGAAGGGCAT
CCTGCAGACAGTGAAGGTGGTGGACGAGCTCGTGAAAGTGATGGGCCGGCACAAGCCCGAGAACATCGTG
ATCGAAATGGCCAGAGAGAACCAGACCACCCAGAAGGGACAGAAGAACAGCCGCGAGAGAATGAAGCGGA
TCGAAGAGGGCATCAAAGAGCTGGGCAGCCAGATCCTGAAAGAACACCCCGTGGAAAACACCCAGCTGCA
GAACGAGAAGCTGTACCTGTACTACCTGCAGAATGGGCGGGATATGTACGTGGACCAGGAACTGGACATC
AACCGGCTGTCCGACTACGATGTGGACCATATCGTGCCTCAGAGCTTTCTGAAGGACGACTCCATCGACA
ACAAGGTGCTGACCAGAAGCGACAAGAACCGGGGCAAGAGCGACAACGTGCCCTCCGAAGAGGTCGTGAA
GAAGATGAAGAACTACTGGCGGCAGCTGCTGAACGCCAAGCTGATTACCCAGAGAAAGTTCGACAATCTG
ACCAAGGCCGAGAGAGGCGGCCTGAGCGAACTGGATAAGGCCGGCTTCATCAAGAGACAGCTGGTGGAAA
CCCGGCAGATCACAAAGCACGTGGCACAGATCCTGGACTCCCGGATGAACACTAAGTACGACGAGAATGA
CAAGCTGATCCGGGAAGTGAAAGTGATCACCCTGAAGTCCAAGCTGGTGTCCGATTTCCGGAAGGATTTC
CAGTTTTACAAAGTGCGCGAGATCAACAACTACCACCACGCCCACGACGCCTACCTGAACGCCGTCGTGG
GAACCGCCCTGATCAAAAAGTACCCTAAGCTGGAAAGCGAGTTCGTGTACGGCGACTACAAGGTGTACGA
CGTGCGGAAGATGATCGCCAAGAGCGAGCAGGAAATCGGCAAGGCTACCGCCAAGTACTTCTTCTACAGC
AACATCATGAACTTTTTCAAGACCGAGATTACCCTGGCCAACGGCGAGATCCGGAAGCGGCCTCTGATCG
AGACAAACGGCGAAACCGGGGAGATCGTGTGGGATAAGGGCCGGGATTTTGCCACCGTGCGGAAAGTGCT
GAGCATGCCCCAAGTGAATATCGTGAAAAAGACCGAGGTGCAGACAGGCGGCTTCAGCAAAGAGTCTATC
CTGCCCAAGAGGAACAGCGATAAGCTGATCGCCAGAAAGAAGGACTGGGACCCTAAGAAGTACGGCGGCT
TCGACAGCCCCACCGTGGCCTATTCTGTGCTGGTGGTGGCCAAAGTGGAAAAGGGCAAGTCCAAGAAACT
GAAGAGTGTGAAAGAGCTGCTGGGGATCACCATCATGGAAAGAAGCAGCTTCGAGAAGAATCCCATCGAC
TTTCTGGAAGCCAAGGGCTACAAAGAAGTGAAAAAGGACCTGATCATCAAGCTGCCTAAGTACTCCCTGT
TCGAGCTGGAAAACGGCCGGAAGAGAATGCTGGCCTCTGCCGGCGAACTGCAGAAGGGAAACGAACTGGC
CCTGCCCTCCAAATATGTGAACTTCCTGTACCTGGCCAGCCACTATGAGAAGCTGAAGGGCTCCCCCGAG
GATAATGAGCAGAAACAGCTGTTTGTGGAACAGCACAAGCACTACCTGGACGAGATCATCGAGCAGATCA
GCGAGTTCTCCAAGAGAGTGATCCTGGCCGACGCTAATCTGGACAAAGTGCTGTCCGCCTACAACAAGCA
CCGGGATAAGCCCATCAGAGAGCAGGCCGAGAATATCATCCACCTGTTTACCCTGACCAATCTGGGAGCC
CCTGCCGCCTTCAAGTACTTTGACACCACCATCGACCGGAAGAGGTACACCAGCACCAAAGAGGTGCTGG
ACGCCACCCTGATCCACCAGAGCATCACCGGCCTGTACGAGACACGGATCGACCTGTCTCAGCTGGGAGG
CGACAAGCGACCTGCCGCCACAAAGAAGGCTGGACAGGCTAAGAAGAAGAAAGATTACAAAGACGATGAC
GATAAGGGCAGTGGAGAGGGCAGAGGAAGTCTGCTAACATGCGGTGACGTCGAGGAGAATCCTGGCCCAC
TCGAGGTGAGCAAGGGCGAGGAGGATAACATGGCCATCATCAAGGAGTTCATGCGCTTCAAGGTGCACAT
GGAGGGCTCCGTGAACGGCCACGAGTTCGAGATCGAGGGCGAGGGCGAGGGCCGCCCCTACGAGGGCACC
CAGACCGCCAAGCTGAAGGTGACCAAGGGTGGCCCCCTGCCCTTCGCCTGGGACATCCTGTCCCCTCAGT
TCATGTACGGCTCCAAGGCCTACGTGAAGCACCCCGCCGACATCCCCGACTACTTGAAGCTGTCCTTCCC
CGAGGGCTTCAAGTGGGAGCGCGTGATGAACTTCGAGGACGGCGGCGTGGTGACCGTGACCCAGGACTCC
TCCCTGCAGGACGGCGAGTTCATCTACAAGGTGAAGCTGCGCGGCACCAACTTCCCCTCCGACGGCCCCG
TAATGCAGAAGAAGACCATGGGCTGGGAGGCCTCCTCCGAGCGGATGTACCCCGAGGACGGCGCCCTGAA
GGGCGAGATCAAGCAGAGGCTGAAGCTGAAGGACGGCGGCCACTACGACGCTGAGGTCAAGACCACCTAC
AAGGCCAAGAAGCCCGTGCAGCTGCCCGGCGCCTACAACGTCAACATCAAGTTGGACATCACCTCCCACA
ACGAGGACTACACCATCGTGGAACAGTACGAACGCGCCGAGGGCCGCCACTCCACCGGCGGCATGGACGA
GCTGTACAAGGGATCCGGCGCAACAAACTTCTCTCTGCTGAAACAAGCCGGAGATGTCGAAGAGAATCCT
GGACCGACCGAGTACAAGCCCACGGTGCGCCTCGCCACCCGCGACGACGTCCCCAGGGCCGTACGCACCC
TCGCCGCCGCGTTCGCCGACTACCCCGCCACGCGCCACACCGTCGATCCGGACCGCCACATCGAGCGGGT
CACCGAGCTGCAAGAACTCTTCCTCACGCGCGTCGGGCTCGACATCGGCAAGGTGTGGGTCGCGGACGAC
GGCGCCGCGGTGGCGGTCTGGACCACGCCGGAGAGCGTCGAAGCGGGGGCGGTGTTCGCCGAGATCGGCC
CGCGCATGGCCGAGTTGAGCGGTTCCCGGCTGGCCGCGCAGCAACAGATGGAAGGCCTCCTGGCGCCGCA
CCGGCCCAAGGAGCCCGCGTGGTTCCTGGCCACCGTCGGAGTCTCGCCCGACCACCAGGGCAAGGGTCTG
GGCAGCGCCGTCGTGCTCCCCGGAGTGGAGGCGGCCGAGCGCGCCGGGGTGCCCGCCTTCCTGGAGACCT
CCGCGCCCCGCAACCTCCCCTTCTACGAGCGGCTCGGCTTCACCGTCACCGCCGACGTCGAGGTGCCCGA
AGGACCGCGCACCTGGTGCATGACCCGCAAGCCCGGTGCCTGAACGCGTTAAGTCGACAATCAACCTCTG
GATTACAAAATTTGTGAAAGATTGACTGGTATTCTTAACTATGTTGCTCCTTTTACGCTATGTGGATACG
CTGCTTTAATGCCTTTGTATCATGCTATTGCTTCCCGTATGGCTTTCATTTTCTCCTCCTTGTATAAATC
CTGGTTGCTGTCTCTTTATGAGGAGTTGTGGCCCGTTGTCAGGCAACGTGGCGTGGTGTGCACTGTGTTT
GCTGACGCAACCCCCACTGGTTGGGGCATTGCCACCACCTGTCAGCTCCTTTCCGGGACTTTCGCTTTCC
CCCTCCCTATTGCCACGGCGGAACTCATCGCCGCCTGCCTTGCCCGCTGCTGGACAGGGGCTCGGCTGTT
GGGCACTGACAATTCCGTGGTGTTGTCGGGGAAATCATCGTCCTTTCCTTGGCTGCTCGCCTGTGTTGCC
ACCTGGATTCTGCGCGGGACGTCCTTCTGCTACGTCCCTTCGGCCCTCAATCCAGCGGACCTTCCTTCCC
GCGGCCTGCTGCCGGCTCTGCGGCCTCTTCCGCGTCTTCGCCTTCGCCCTCAGACGAGTCGGATCTCCCT
TTGGGCCGCCTCCCCGCGTCGACTTTAAGACCAATGACTTACAAGGCAGCTGTAGATCTTAGCCACTTTT
TAAAAGAAAAGGGGGGACTGGAAGGGCTAATTCACTCCCAACGAAGACAAGATCTGCTTTTTGCTTGTAC
TGGGTCTCTCTGGTTAGACCAGATCTGAGCCTGGGAGCTCTCTGGCTAACTAGGGAACCCACTGCTTAAG
CCTCAATAAAGCTTGCCTTGAGTGCTTCAAGTAGTGTGTGCCCGTCTGTTGTGTGACTCTGGTAACTAGA
GATCCCTCAGACCCTTTTAGTCAGTGTGGAAAATCTCTAGCAGGGCCCGTTTAAACCCGCTGATCAGCCT
CGACTGTGCCTTCTAGTTGCCAGCCATCTGTTGTTTGCCCCTCCCCCGTGCCTTCCTTGACCCTGGAAGG
TGCCACTCCCACTGTCCTTTCCTAATAAAATGAGGAAATTGCATCGCATTGTCTGAGTAGGTGTCATTCT
ATTCTGGGGGGTGGGGTGGGGCAGGACAGCAAGGGGGAGGATTGGGAAGACAATAGCAGGCATGCTGGGG
ATGCGGTGGGCTCTATGGCTTCTGAGGCGGAAAGAACCAGCTGGGGCTCTAGGGGGTATCCCC
[124 nt withheld, positions 10074-10197]
C
[91 nt withheld, positions 10199-10289]
A
[49 nt withheld, positions 10291-10339]
CCTTTGACGTTGGAGTCCACGTTCTTT
[37 nt withheld, positions 10367-10403]
ACCCTATCTCGGTCTATTCTTTTGATTTATAAGGGATTTTGCCGATTTCGGCCTATTGGTTAAAAAATGA
GCTGATTTAACAAAAATTTAACGCGAATTAATTCTGTGGAATGTGTGTCAGTTAGGGTGTGGAAAGTCCC
CAGGCTCCCCAGCAGGCAGAAGTATGCAAAGCATGCATCTCAATTAGTCAGCAACCAGGTGTGGAAAGTC
CCCAGGCTCCCCAGCAGGCAGAAGTATGCAAAGCATGCATCTCAATTAGTCAGCAACCATAGTCCCGCCC
CTAACTCCGCCCATCCCGCCCCTAACTCCGCCCAGTTCCGCCCATTCTCCGCCCCATGGCTGACTAATTT
TTTTTATTTATGCAGAGGCCGAGGCCGCCTCTGCCTCTGAGCTATTCCAGAAGTAGTGAGGAGGCTTTTT
TGGAGGCCTAGGCTTTTGCAAAAAGCTCCCGGGAGCTTGTATATCCATTTTCGGATCTGATCAGCACGTG
TTGACAATTAATCATCGGCATAGTATATCGGCATAGTATAATACGACAAGGTGAGGAACTAAACCATGGC
CAAGTTGACCAGTGCCGTTCCGGTGCTCACCGCGCGCGACGTCGCCGGAGCGGTCGAGTTCTGGACCGAC
CGGCTCGGGTTCTCCCGGGACTTCGTGGAGGACGACTTCGCCGGTGTGGTCCGGGACGACGTGACCCTGT
TCATCAGCGCGGTCCAGGACCAGGTGGTGCCGGACAACACCCTGGCCTGGGTGTGGGTGCGCGGCCTGGA
CGAGCTGTACGCCGAGTGGTCGGAGGTCGTGTCCACGAACTTCCGGGACGCCTCCGGGCCGGCCATGACC
GAGATCGGCGAGCAGCCGTGGGGGCGGGAGTTCGCCCTGCGCGACCCGGCCGGCAACTGCGTGCACTTCG
TGGCCGAGGAGCAGGACTGACACGTGCTACGAGATTTCGATTCCACCGCCGCCTTCTATGAAAGGTTGGG
CTTCGGAATCGTTTTCCGGGACGCCGGCTGGATGATCCTCCAGCGCGGGGATCTCATGCTGGAGTTCTTC
GCCCACCCCAACTTGTTTATTGCAGCTTATAATGGTTACAAATAAAGCAATAGCATCACAAATTTCACAA
ATAAAGCATTTTTTTCACTGCATTCTAGTTGTGGTTTGTCCAAACTCATCAATGTATCTTATCATGTCTG
TATACCGTCGACCTCTAGCTAGAGCTTGGCGTAATCATGGTCATAGCTGTTTCCTGTGTGAAATTGTTAT
CCGCTCACAATTCCACACAACATACGAGCCGGAAGCATAAAGTGTAAAGCCTGGGGTGCCTAATGAGTGA
GCTAACTCACATTAATTGCGTTGCGCTCACTGCCCGCTTTCCAGTCGGGAAACCTGTCGTGCCAGCTGCA
TTAATGAATCGGCCAACGCGCGGGGAGAGGCGGTTTGCGTATTGGGCGCTCTTCCGCTTCCTCGCTCACT
GACTCGCTGCGCTCGGTCGTTCGGCTGCGGCGAGCGGTATCAGCTCACTCAAAGGCGGTAATACGGTTAT
CCACAGAATCAGGGGATAACGCAGGAAAGAACATGTGAGCAAAAGGCCAGCAAAAGGCCAGGAACCGTAA
AAAGGCCGCGTTGCTGGCGTTTTTCCATAGGCTCCGCCCCCCTGACGAGCATCACAAAAATCGACGCTCA
AGTCAGAGGTGGCGAAACCCGACAGGACTATAAAGATACCAGGCGTTTCCCCCTGGAAGCTCCCTCGTGC
GCTCTCCTGTTCCGACCCTGCCGCTTACCGGATACCTGTCCGCCTTTCTCCCTTCGGGAAGCGTGGCGCT
TTCTCATAGCTCACGCTGTAGGTATCTCAGTTCGGTGTAGGTCGTTCGCTCCAAGCTGGGCTGTGTGCAC
GAACCCCCCGTTCAGCCCGACCGCTGCGCCTTATCCGGTAACTATCGTCTTGAGTCCAACCCGGTAAGAC
ACGACTTATCGCCACTGGCAGCAGCCACTGGTAACAGGATTAGCAGAGCGAGGTATGTAGGCGGTGCTAC
AGAGTTCTTGAAGTGGTGGCCTAACTACGGCTACACTAGAAGAACAGTATTTGGTATCTGCGCTCTGCTG
AAGCCAGTTACCTTCGGAAAAAGAGTTGGTAGCTCTTGATCCGGCAAACAAACCACCGCTGGTAGCGGTG
GTTTTTTTGTTTGCAAGCAGCAGATTACGCGCAGAAAAAAAGGATCTCAAGAAGATCCTTTGATCTTTTC
TACGGGGTCTGACGCTCAGTGGAACGAAAACTCACGTTAAGGGATTTTGGTCATGAGATTATCAAAAAGG
ATCTTCACCTAGATCCTTTTAAATTAAAAATGAAGTTTTAAATCAATCTAAAGTATATATGAGTAAACTT
GGTCTGACAGTTACCAATGCTTAATCAGTGAGGCACCTATCTCAGCGATCTGTCTATTTCGTTCATCCAT
AGTTGCCTGACTCCCCGTCGTGTAGATAACTACGATACGGGAGGGCTTACCATCTGGCCCCAGTGCTGCA
ATGATACCGCGAGACCCACGCTCACCGGCTCCAGATTTATCAGCAATAAACCAGCCAGCCGGAAGGGCCG
AGCGCAGAAGTGGTCCTGCAACTTTATCCGCCTCCATCCAGTCTATTAATTGTTGCCGGGAAGCTAGAGT
AAGTAGTTCGCCAGTTAATAGTTTGCGCAACGTTGTTGCCATTGCTACAGGCATCGTGGTGTCACGCTCG
TCGTTTGGTATGGCTTCATTCAGCTCCGGTTCCCAACGATCAAGGCGAGTTACATGATCCCCCATGTTGT
GCAAAAAAGCGGTTAGCTCCTTCGGTCCTCCGATCGTTGTCAGAAGTAAGTTGGCCGCAGTGTTATCACT
CATGGTTATGGCAGCACTGCATAATTCTCTTACTGTCATGCCATCCGTAAGATGCTTTTCTGTGACTGGT
GAGTACTCAACCAAGTCATTCTGAGAATAGTGTATGCGGCGACCGAGTTGCTCTTGCCCGGCGTCAATAC
GGGATAATACCGCGCCACATAGCAGAACTTTAAAAGTGCTCATCATTGGAAAACGTTCTTCGGGGCGAAA
ACTCTCAAGGATCTTACCGCTGTTGAGATCCAGTTCGATGTAACCCACTCGTGCACCCAACTGATCTTCA
GCATCTTTTACTTTCACCAGCGTTTCTGGGTGAGCAAAAACAGGAAGGCAAAATGCCGCAAAAAAGGGAA
TAAGGGCGACACGGAAATGTTGAATACTCATACTCTTCCTTTTTCAATATTATTGAAGCATTTATCAGGG
TTATTGTCTCATGAGCGGATACATATTTGAATGTATTTAGAAAAATAAACAAATAGGGGTTCCGCGCACA
TTTCCCCGAAAAGTGCCACCTGAC
