>Addgene plasmid #155105 | LCV2_mCherry_AAVS1_sgRNA_2 | depositor partial sequence | sequence record 300070 | mCherry
GTGAGCAAGGGCGAGGAGGATAACATGGCCATCATCAAGGAGTTCATGCGCTTCAAGGTGCACATGGAGG
GCTCCGTGAACGGCCACGAGTTCGAGATCGAGGGCGAGGGCGAGGGCCGCCCCTACGAGGGCACCCAGAC
CGCCAAGCTGAAGGTGACCAAGGGTGGCCCCCTGCCCTTCGCCTGGGACATCCTGTCCCCTCAGTTCATG
TACGGCTCCAAGGCCTACGTGAAGCACCCCGCCGACATCCCCGACTACTTGAAGCTGTCCTTCCCCGAGG
GCTTCAAGTGGGAGCGCGTGATGAACTTCGAGGACGGCGGCGTGGTGACCGTGACCCAGGACTCCTCCCT
GCAGGACGGCGAGTTCATCTACAAGGTGAAGCTGCGCGGCACCAACTTCCCCTCCGACGGCCCCGTAATG
CAGAAGAAGACCATGGGCTGGGAGGCCTCCTCCGAGCGGATGTACCCCGAGGACGGCGCCCTGAAGGGCG
AGATCAAGCAGAGGCTGAAGCTGAAGGACGGCGGCCACTACGACGCTGAGGTCAAGACCACCTACAAGGC
CAAGAAGCCCGTGCAGCTGCCCGGCGCCTACAACGTCAACATCAAGTTGGACATCACCTCCCACAACGAG
GACTACACCATCGTGGAACAGTACGAACGCGCCGAGGGCCGCCACTCCACCGGCGGCATGGACGAGCTGT
ACAAG
